Addgene plasmid #168411: pTL350
Purpose: pGBKT7 yeast two-hybrid plasmid
Depositing lab: Sophien Kamoun. Depositing organization: Sainsbury Laboratory, Norwich. Publication: A single amino acid polymorphism in a conserved effector of the multihost blast fungus pathogen expands host-target binding spectrum. Bentham AR, Petit-Houdenot Y, Win J, Chuma I, Terauchi R, Banfield MJ, Kamoun S, Langner T. PLoS Pathog. 2021 Nov 10;17(11):e1009957. doi: 10.1371/journal.ppat.1009957. eCollection 2021 Nov. PubMed 34758051.
Backbone
  Vector backbone: pGBKT7
  Vector type: Yeast Expression
Growth in bacteria
  Bacterial resistance: Kanamycin, 50 μg/mL
  Growth temperature: 37°C
  Growth strain: DH5alpha
  Copy number: High Copy
Gene/Insert
  Gene/Insert name: OsaCCH
  Species: Oryza sativa
  Cloning method: Unknown
Terms and licenses: Academic/Nonprofit Terms; Industry Terms: Not Available to Industry
How to cite: pTL350 was a gift from Sophien Kamoun (Addgene plasmid # 168411 ; http://n2t.net/addgene:168411 ; RRID:Addgene_168411)
