[The description below was written by a language model from this plasmid's Addgene catalogue record and pLannotate feature annotations shown in this document.]
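Description:
pTL350 is a yeast two-hybrid bait plasmid built on the pGBKT7 backbone and carrying a rice (Oryza sativa) insert named OsaCCH. It is a shuttle vector of about 7.6 kb. In E. coli it replicates at high copy from a ColE1/pUC-type origin and is selected with kanamycin through the Tn5 aminoglycoside phosphotransferase gene (NeoR/KanR), which is driven by the AmpR promoter. In Saccharomyces cerevisiae it is maintained episomally by the 2μ origin and selected by the TRP1 auxotrophic marker under its own promoter. An f1 origin is also present. Short fragments of lacI, lacZα, rop, bom, ble and poly(A) signals appear to be backbone remnants with no evident function.

The expression cassette uses the constitutive yeast ADH1 promoter to drive the GAL4 DNA-binding domain. This is followed by a T7 promoter and then the insert, and the cassette ends with the T7 and ADH1 terminators. The insert region is annotated by similarity as a fragment of the Arabidopsis ATX1 copper chaperone, which fits OsaCCH being a small copper chaperone-type protein from rice, although the record does not describe the insert further. In yeast the arrangement should yield a GAL4 DNA-binding domain–OsaCCH fusion, though the reading frame across the junction cannot be confirmed from the feature table. Interaction of this fusion with a prey fused to an activation domain reconstitutes GAL4 activity and switches on reporter genes. The internal T7 promoter normally allows in vitro transcription and translation of the insert without the GAL4 domain. The associated publication concerns the host-target binding of a conserved blast fungus effector, which suggests the plasmid was used to test effector binding to this rice protein.
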