Features (pLannotate 1.2.2; 24 found; start..end, strand, type, name):
     30..734     +  promoter       ADH1 promoter: S. cerevisiae ADH1; promoter for alcohol dehydrogenase 1
    762..1202    +  CDS            GAL4 DNA binding domain: DNA binding domain of the GAL4 transcriptional activator; Saccharomyces cerevisiae GAL4 (truncated)
   1213..1231    +  promoter       T7 promoter: promoter for bacteriophage T7 RNA polymerase
   1305..1508    +  CDS            ATX1 (fragment): ATOX1_ARATH - Experimental evidence at protein level: Swiss-Prot protein existence level 1. Plays an important role in copper homeostasis by conferring tolerance to excess of copper and subclinical copper deficiency during vegetative stage. Can complement the yeast mutants atx1 and sod1. From Arabidopsis thaliana (Mouse-ear cress).
   1607..1654    +  terminator     T7 terminator: transcription terminator for bacteriophage T7 RNA polymerase
   1681..1868    +  terminator     ADH1 terminator: S. cerevisiae ADH1; transcription terminator for the S. cerevisiae alcohol dehydrogenase 1 (ADH1) gene
   1916..1932    -  protein_bind   lac operator: The lac repressor binds to the lac operator to inhibit transcription in E. coli. This inhibition can be relieved by adding lactose or isopropyl-β-D-thiogalactopyranoside (IPTG). lac repressor encoded by lacI
   1940..1970    -  promoter       lac promoter: promoter for the E. coli lac operon
   1985..2006    -  protein_bind   CAP binding site: CAP binding activates transcription in the presence of cAMP. E. coli catabolite activator protein
   2019..2111    -  CDS            lacI (fragment): lac repressor; lacI; The lac repressor binds to the lac operator to inhibit transcription in E. coli. This inhibition can be relieved by adding lactose or isopropyl-β-D-thiogalactopyranoside (IPTG).
   2294..2882    -  rep_origin     ori: high-copy-number ColE1/pMB1/pBR322/pUC origin of replication
   3104..3120    +  polyA_signal   bGH poly(A) signal (fragment): bovine growth hormone polyadenylation signal
   3211..3258    -  polyA_signal   HSV TK poly(A) signal: herpes simplex virus thymidine kinase polyadenylation signal (Cole and Stacy, 1985)
   3317..3469    -  CDS            ble (fragment): BLE_KLEPN - Experimental evidence at protein level: Swiss-Prot protein existence level 1. Binding protein with a strong affinity to the bleomycin family of antibiotics. Binds to CL990; an antimitotic-antibiotic compound. From Klebsiella pneumoniae.
   3490..4284    -  CDS            NeoR/KanR: aminoglycoside phosphotransferase from Tn5; aph(3')-II (or nptII); confers resistance to neomycin, kanamycin, and G418 (Geneticin®)
   4285..4389    -  promoter       AmpR promoter: bla
   4416..5758    -  rep_origin     2μ ori: yeast 2μ plasmid origin of replication
   5826..5861    +  CDS            rop (fragment): Rop protein, which maintains plasmids at low copy number; rop
   5963..6012    +  misc_feature   bom (fragment): basis of mobility region from pBR322
   6151..6298    +  promoter       TRP1 promoter: S. cerevisiae TRP1
   6299..6973    +  CDS            TRP1: phosphoribosylanthranilate isomerase, required for tryptophan biosynthesis; S. cerevisiae TRP1; yeast auxotrophic marker
   7024..7075    +  misc_feature   bom (fragment): basis of mobility region from pBR322
   7103..7531    -  rep_origin     f1 ori (sequence partly withheld): f1 bacteriophage origin of replication; arrow indicates direction of (+) strand synthesis
   7535..29      -  CDS            lacZα (fragment) (across the origin): LacZα fragment of β-galactosidase; lacZ fragment
>Addgene plasmid #168411 | pTL350 | addgene full sequence | sequence record 349986 | Addgene NGS Result
CGGTGCGGGCCTCTTCGCTATTACGCCAGATCCTTTTGTTGTTTCCGGGTGTACAATATGGACTTCCTCT
TTTCTGGCAACCAAACCCATACATCGGGATTCCTATAATACCTTCGTTGGTCTCCCTAACATGTAGGTGG
CGGAGGGGAGATATACAATAGAACAGATACCAGACAAGACATAATGGGCTAAACAAGACTACACCAATTA
CACTGCCTCATTGATGGTGGTACATAACGAACTAATACTGTAGCCCTAGACTTGATAGCCATCATCATAT
CGAAGTTTCACTACCCTTTTTCCATTTGCCATCTATTGAAGTAATAATAGGCGCATGCAACTTCTTTTCT
TTTTTTTTCTTTTCTCTCTCCCCCGTTGTTGTCTCACCATATCCGCAATGACAAAAAAATGATGGAAGAC
ACTAAAGGAAAAAATTAACGACAAAGACAGCACCAACAGATGTCGTTGTTCCAGAGCTGATGAGGGGTAT
CTCGAAGCACACGAAACTTTTTCCTTCCTTCATTCACGCACACTACTCTCTAATGAGCAACGGTATACGG
CCTTCCTTCCAGTTACTTGAATTTGAAATAAAAAAAAGTTTGCTGTCTTGCTATCAAGTATAAATAGACC
TGCAATTATTAATCTTTTGTTTCCTCGTCATTGTTCTCGTTCCCTTTCTTCCTTGTTTCTTTTTCTGCAC
AATATTTCAAGCTATACCAAGCATACAATCAACTCCAAGCTTGAAGCAAGCCTCCTGAAAGATGAAGCTA
CTGTCTTCTATCGAACAAGCATGCGATATTTGCCGACTTAAAAAGCTCAAGTGCTCCAAAGAAAAACCGA
AGTGCGCCAAGTGTCTGAAGAACAACTGGGAGTGTCGCTACTCTCCCAAAACCAAAAGGTCTCCGCTGAC
TAGGGCACATCTGACAGAAGTGGAATCAAGGCTAGAAAGACTGGAACAGCTATTTCTACTGATTTTTCCT
CGAGAAGACCTTGACATGATTTTGAAAATGGATTCTTTACAGGATATAAAAGCATTGTTAACAGGATTAT
TTGTACAAGATAATGTGAATAAAGATGCCGTCACAGATAGATTGGCTTCAGTGGAGACTGATATGCCTCT
AACATTGAGACAGCATAGAATAAGTGCGACATCATCATCGGAAGAGAGTAGTAACAAAGGTCAAAGACAG
TTGACTGTATCGCCGGAATTTGTAATACGACTCACTATAGGGCGAGCCGCCATCATGGAGGAGCAGAAGC
TGATCTCAGAGGAGGACCTGCATATGGCCATGGAGGCCGAATTCACCAAAACCGTGGTGCTGAAAGTGGG
TATGAGCTGCCAGGGTTGCGCAGGTGCAGTTCGCCGTGTGCTGACCAAAATGGAAGGCGTGGAAACCTTC
GACATCGACATGGAGCAGCAGAAAGTGACCGTGAAGGGCAACGTGAAACCGGAAGATGTGTTCCAGACCG
TGAGCAAAACCGGCAAAAAGACCAGCTTCTGGGAAGCCGCCGAAGCCGCAAGCGATAGCGCAGCAGCAGC
AGCACCTGCACCTGCACCGGCAACCGCAGAAGCCGAAGGATCCGTCGACCTGCAGCGGCCGCATAACTAG
CATAACCCCTTGGGGCCTCTAAACGGGTCTTGAGGGGTTTTTTGCGCGCTTGCAGCCAAGCTAATTCCGG
GCGAATTTCTTATGATTTATGATTTTTATTATTAAATAAGTTATAAAAAAAATAAGTGTATACAAATTTT
AAAGTGACTCTTAGGTTTTAAAACGAAAATTCTTATTCTTGAGTAACTCTTTCCTGTAGGTCAGGTTGCT
TTCTCAGGTATAGCATGAGGTCGCTCTTATTGACCACACCTCTACCGGCATGCAAGCTTGGCGTAATCAT
GGTCATAGCTGTTTCCTGTGTGAAATTGTTATCCGCTCACAATTCCACACAACATACGAGCCGGAAGCAT
AAAGTGTAAAGCCTGGGGTGCCTAATGAGTGAGCTAACTCACATTAATTGCGTTGCGCTCACTGCCCGCT
TTCCAGTCGGGAAACCTGTCGTGCCAGCTGCATTAATGAATCGGCCAACGCGCGGGGAGAGGCGGTTTGC
GTATTGGGCGCTCTTCCGCTTCCTCGCTCACTGACTCGCTGCGCTCGGTCGTTCGGCTGCGGCGAGCGGT
ATCAGCTCACTCAAAGGCGGTAATACGGTTATCCACAGAATCAGGGGATAACGCAGGAAAGAACATGTGA
GCAAAAGGCCAGCAAAAGGCCAGGAACCGTAAAAAGGCCGCGTTGCTGGCGTTTTTCCATAGGCTCCGCC
CCCCTGACGAGCATCACAAAAATCGACGCTCAAGTCAGAGGTGGCGAAACCCGACAGGACTATAAAGATA
CCAGGCGTTTCCCCCTGGAAGCTCCCTCGTGCGCTCTCCTGTTCCGACCCTGCCGCTTACCGGATACCTG
TCCGCCTTTCTCCCTTCGGGAAGCGTGGCGCTTTCTCATAGCTCACGCTGTAGGTATCTCAGTTCGGTGT
AGGTCGTTCGCTCCAAGCTGGGCTGTGTGCACGAACCCCCCGTTCAGCCCGACCGCTGCGCCTTATCCGG
TAACTATCGTCTTGAGTCCAACCCGGTAAGACACGACTTATCGCCACTGGCAGCAGCCACTGGTAACAGG
ATTAGCAGAGCGAGGTATGTAGGCGGTGCTACAGAGTTCTTGAAGTGGTGGCCTAACTACGGCTACACTA
GAAGAACAGTATTTGGTATCTGCGCTCTGCTGAAGCCAGTTACCTTCGGAAAAAGAGTTGGTAGCTCTTG
ATCCGGCAAACAAACCACCGCTGGTAGCGGTGGTTTTTTTGTTTGCAAGCAGCAGATTACGCGCAGAAAA
AAAGGATCTCAAGAAGATCCTTTGATCTTTTCTACGGGGTCTGACGCTCAGTGGAACGAAAACTCACGTT
AAGGGATTTTGGTCATGAGATTATCAAAAAGGATCTTCACCTAGATCCTTTTAAATTAAAAATGAAGTTT
TAAATCAATCTAAAGTATATATGAGTAACCTGAGGCTATGGCAGGGCCTGCCGCCCCGACGTTGGCTGCG
AGCCCTGGGCCTTCACCCGAACTTGGGGGGTGGGGTGGGGAAAAGGAAGAAACGCGGGCGTATTGGCCCC
AATGGGGTCTCGGTGGGGTATCGACAGAGTGCCAGCCCTGGGACCGAACCCCGCGTTTATGAACAAACGA
CCCAACACCGTGCGTTTTATTCTGTCTTTTTATTGCCGTCATAGCGCGGGTTCCTTCCGGTATTGTCTCC
TTCCGTGTTTCAGTTAGCCTCCCCCTAGGGTGGGCGAAGAACTCCAGCATGAGATCCCCGCGCTGGAGGA
TCATCCAGCCGGCGTCCCGGAAAACGATTCCGAAGCCCAACCTTTCATAGAAGGCGGCGGTGGAATCGAA
ATCTCGTGATGGCAGGTTGGGCGTCGCTTGGTCGGTCATTTCGAACCCCAGAGTCCCGCTCAGAAGAACT
CGTCAAGAAGGCGATAGAAGGCGATGCGCTGCGAATCGGGAGCGGCGATACCGTAAAGCACGAGGAAGCG
GTCAGCCCATTCGCCGCCAAGCTCTTCAGCAATATCACGGGTAGCCAACGCTATGTCCTGATAGCGGTCC
GCCACACCCAGCCGGCCACAGTCGATGAATCCAGAAAAGCGGCCATTTTCCACCATGATATTCGGCAAGC
AGGCATCGCCATGAGTCACGACGAGATCCTCGCCGTCGGGCATGCTCGCCTTGAGCCTGGCGAACAGTTC
GGCTGGCGCGAGCCCCTGATGCTCTTCGTCCAGATCATCCTGATCGACAAGACCGGCTTCCATCCGAGTA
CGTGCTCGCTCGATGCGATGTTTCGCTTGGTGGTCGAATGGGCAGGTAGCCGGATCAAGCGTATGCAGCC
GCCGCATTGCATCAGCCATGATGGATACTTTCTCGGCAGGAGCAAGGTGAGATGACAGGAGATCCTGCCC
CGGCACTTCGCCCAATAGCAGCCAGTCCCTTCCCGCTTCAGTGACAACGTCGAGCACAGCTGCGCAAGGA
ACGCCCGTCGTGGCCAGCCACGATAGCCGCGCTGCCTCGTCTTGCAGTTCATTCAGGGCACCGGACAGGT
CGGTCTTGACAAAAAGAACCGGGCGCCCCTGCGCTGACAGCCGGAACACGGCGGCATCAGAGCAGCCGAT
TGTCTGTTGTGCCCAGTCATAGCCGAATAGCCTCTCCACCCAAGCGGCCGGAGAACCTGCGTGCAATCCA
TCTTGTTCAATCATACTCTTCCTTTTTCAATATTATTGAAGCATTTATCAGGGTTATTGTCTCATGAGCG
GATACATATTTGAATGTATTTAGAAAAATAAACAAATAGGGGTTCCGCGCACATTTCCCCGAAAAGTGCC
ACCTGAACGAAGCATCTGTGCTTCATTTTGTAGAACAAAAATGCAACGCGAGAGCGCTAATTTTTCAAAC
AAAGAATCTGAGCTGCATTTTTACAGAACAGAAATGCAACGCGAAAGCGCTATTTTACCAACGAAGAATC
TGTGCTTCATTTTTGTAAAACAAAAATGCAACGCGAGAGCGCTAATTTTTCAAACAAAGAATCTGAGCTG
CATTTTTACAGAACAGAAATGCAACGCGAGAGCGCTATTTTACCAACAAAGAATCTATACTTCTTTTTTG
TTCTACAAAAATGCATCCCGAGAGCGCTATTTTTCTAACAAAGCATCTTAGATTACTTTTTTTCTCCTTT
GTGCGCTCTATAATGCAGTCTCTTGATAACTTTTTGCACTGTAGGTCCGTTAAGGTTAGAAGAAGGCTAC
TTTGGTGTCTATTTTCTCTTCCATAAAAAAAGCCTGACTCCACTTCCCGCGTTTACTGATTACTAGCGAA
GCTGCGGGTGCATTTTTTCAAGATAAAGGCATCCCCGATTATATTCTATACCGATGTGGATTGCGCATAC
TTTGTGAACAGAAAGTGATAGCGTTGATGATTCTTCATTGGTCAGAAAATTATGAACGGTTTCTTCTATT
TTGTCTCTATATACTACGTATAGGAAATGTTTACATTTTCGTATTGTTTTCGATTCACTCTATGAATAGT
TCTTACTACAATTTTTTTGTCTAAAGAGTAATACTAGAGATAAACATAAAAAATGTAGAGGTCGAGTTTA
GATGCAAGTTCAAGGAGCGAAAGGTGGATGGGTAGGTTATATAGGGATATAGCACAGAGATATATAGCAA
AGAGATACTTTTGAGCAATGTTTGTGGAAGCGGTATTCGCAATATTTTAGTAGCTCGTTACAGTCCGGTG
CGTTTTTGGTTTTTTGAAAGTGCGTCTTCAGAGCGCTTTTGGTTTTCAAAAGCGCTCTGAAGTTCCTATA
CTTTCTAGAGAATAGGAACTTCGGAATAGGAACTTCAAAGCGTTTCCGAAAACGAGCGCTTCCGAAAATG
CAACGCGAGCTGCGCACATACAGCTCACTGTTCACGTCGCACCTATATCTGCGTGTTGCCTGTATATATA
TATACATGAGAAGAACGGCATAGTGCGTGTTTATGCTTAAATGCGTACTTATATGCGTCTATTTATGTAG
GATGAAAGGTAGTCTAGTACCTCCTGTGATATTATCCCATTCCATGCGGGGTATCGTATGCTTCCTTCAG
CACTACCCTTTAGCTGTTCTATATGCTGCCACTCCTCAATTGGATTAGTCTCATCCTTCAATGCTATCAT
TTCCTTTGATATTGGATCATACTAAGAAACCATTATTATCATGACATTAACCTATAAAAATAGGCGTATC
ACGAGGCCCTTTCGTCTCGCGCGTTTCGGTGATGACGGTGAAAACCTCTGACACATGCAGCTCCCGGAGA
CGGTCACAGCTTGTCTGTAAGCGGATGCCGGGAGCAGACAAGCCCGTCAGGGCGCGTCAGCGGGTGTTGG
CGGGTGTCGGGGCTGGCTTAACTATGCGGCATCAGAGCAGATTGTACTGAGAGTGCACCATAGATCAACG
ACATTACTATATATATAATATAGGAAGCATTTAATAGAACAGCATCGTAATATATGTGTACTTTGCAGTT
ATGACGCCAGATGGCAGTAGTGGAAGATATTCTTTATTGAAAAATAGCTTGTCACCTTACGTACAATCTT
GATCCGGAGCTTTTCTTTTTTTGCCGATTAAGAATTAATTCGGTCGAAAAAAGAAAAGGAGAGGGCCAAG
AGGGAGGGCATTGGTGACTATTGAGCACGTGAGTATACGTGATTAAGCACACAAAGGCAGCTTGGAGTAT
GTCTGTTATTAATTTCACAGGTAGTTCTGGTCCATTGGTGAAAGTTTGCGGCTTGCAGAGCACAGAGGCC
GCAGAATGTGCTCTAGATTCCGATGCTGACTTGCTGGGTATTATATGTGTGCCCAATAGAAAGAGAACAA
TTGACCCGGTTATTGCAAGGAAAATTTCAAGTCTTGTAAAAGCATATAAAAATAGTTCAGGCACTCCGAA
ATACTTGGTTGGCGTGTTTCGTAATCAACCTAAGGAGGATGTTTTGGCTCTGGTCAATGATTACGGCATT
GATATCGTCCAACTGCATGGAGATGAGTCGTGGCAAGAATACCAAGAGTTCCTCGGTTTGCCAGTTATTA
AAAGACTCGTATTTCCAAAAGACTGCAACATACTACTCAGTGCAGCTTCACAGAAACCTCATTCGTTTAT
TCCCTTGTTTGATTCAGAAGCAGGTGGGACAGGTGAACTTTTGGATTGGAACTCGATTTCTGACTGGGTT
GGAAGGCAAGAGAGCCCCGAAAGCTTACATTTTATGTTAGCTGGTGGACTGACGCCAGAAAATGTTGGTG
ATGCGCTTAGATTAAATGGCGTTATTGGTGTTGATGTAAGCGGAGGTGTGGAGACAAATGGTGTAAAAGA
CTCTAACAAAATAGCAAATTTCGTCAAAAATGCTAAGAAATAGGTTATTACTGAGTAGTATTTATTTAAG
TATTGTTTGTGCACTTGCCGATCTATGCGGTGTGAAATACCGCACAGATGCGTAAGGAGAAAATACCGCA
TCAGGAAATTGTAAGCGTTAATATTTTGTTAAAATTCGCGTTAAATTTTTGTTAAATCAGCTCATTTTTT
AACCAATAGGCCGAAATCGGCAAAATCCCTTATAAATCAAAAGAATAGACCGAGATAGGGT
[37 nt withheld, positions 7202-7238]
AAAGAACGTGGACTCCAACGTCAAAGG
[49 nt withheld, positions 7266-7314]
T
[91 nt withheld, positions 7316-7406]
G
[124 nt withheld, positions 7408-7531]
CCATTCGCCATTCAGGCTGCGCAACTGTTGGGAAGGGCGAT
