>Addgene plasmid #168411 | pTL350 | depositor partial sequence | sequence record 326511 | insert
GAATTCACCAAAACCGTGGTGCTGAAAGTGGGTATGAGCTGCCAGGGTTGCGCAGGTGCAGTTCGCCGTG
TGCTGACCAAAATGGAAGGCGTGGAAACCTTCGACATCGACATGGAGCAGCAGAAAGTGACCGTGAAGGG
CAACGTGAAACCGGAAGATGTGTTCCAGACCGTGAGCAAAACCGGCAAAAAGACCAGCTTCTGGGAAGCC
GCCGAAGCCGCAAGCGATAGCGCAGCAGCAGCAGCACCTGCACCTGCACCGGCAACCGCAGAAGCCGAAG
GATCC
